>Addgene plasmid #177090 | pEPQD2KN0897 | addgene full sequence | sequence record 349580 | Addgene NGS Result
CGCGGCCTTTTTACGGTTCCTGCTCGGATCTGTTGGACCGGACAGTAGTCATGGTTGATGGGCTGCCTGT
ATCGAGTGGTGATTTTGTGCCGAGCTGCCGGTCGGGGAGCTGTTGGCTGGCTGGTGGCAGGATATATTGT
GGTGTAAACAAATTGACGCTTAGACAACTTAATAACACATTGCGGACGTTTTTAATGTACTGGGGTTGAA
CACTCTGTGCCGAATTCGGATCCGGAGCGGTGCGGGTGCCAGGGCGTGCCCTTGGGCTCCCCGGGCGCGT
ACTCCACTCCCCGAGCCGGTGCGGGTGCCAGGGCGTGCCCTTGGGCTCCCCGGGCGCGTACTCCACTCCC
CCCATGGTGCGGTGCGGGTGCCAGGGCGTGCCCTTGGGCTCCCCGGGCGCGTACTCCACTCCCCGAGCCG
GTGCGGGTGCCAGGGCGTGCCCTTGGGCTCCCCGGGCGCGTACTCCACTCCCCTTCGCAAGACCCTTCCT
CTATATAAGGAAGTTCATTTCATTTGGAGAGGACTCCGGTATTTTTACAACAATTACCACAACAAAACAA
ACAACAAACAACATTACAATTTACTATTCTAGTCGAATACTGTATTTTTACAACAATTACCAACAACAAC
AAACAACAAACAACATTACAATTACTATTTACAATTACAATGAGTTGGTGGTGGAAGAGGTCCATTGGTG
CTGGAAAGAACTTACCAAACCAGAACAAAGAAAATGGAGTTTGTAAAAGCTACAAGAGTGTGGCACTAGT
AGTAGGAGTCACCGGCATTGTTGGCAGTAGTTTAGCCGAAGTTCTAAAGCTACCAGACACCCCTGGAGGT
CCCTGGAAGGTATACGGCGTGGCAAGGCGCCCATGCCCTGTATGGCTAGCCAAAAAACCAGTTGAGTACA
TCCAATGTGATGTCTCAGATAATCAAGAAACAATTTCTAAATTATCTCCACTTAAGGACATAACTCATAT
ATTCTATGTTTCTTGGATTGGATCAGAAGATTGCCAAACAAATGCTACAATGTTCAAAAACATCCTTAAT
TCAGTGATTCCTAATGCTTCAAATCTCCAACATGTGTGTCTCCAAACAGGAATCAAACATTATTTTGGTA
TTTTTGAAGAAGGTTCTAAAGTTGTACCACATGATTCGCCTTTTACCGAGGATTTACCTAGGCTAAATGT
CCCAAATTTCTACCATGATCTTGAAGATATACTGTATGAAGAAACTGGCAAGAACAATTTAACATGGTCT
GTCCATAGACCAGCTCTGGTTTTCGGGTTTTCCCCATGTAGTATGATGAACATTGTCAGTACATTATGCG
TTTACGCCACAATTTGTAAACATGAAAATAAGGCCTTGGTTTATCCAGGTAGTAAAAATTCATGGAATTG
TTATGCTGATGCTGTTGATGCAGATTTAGTAGCCGAGCACGAAATTTGGGCAGCAGTTGATCCTAAGGCT
AAAAATCAAGTATTGAATTGTAACAATGGGGATGTTTTTAAATGGAAACATATTTGGAAGAAATTAGCAG
AGGAATTTGGGATTGAAATGGTGGGATATGTTGAAGGTAAAGAACAAGTTAGTTTGGCTGAGTTAATGAA
GGATAAAGATCAAGTTTGGGATGAAATTGTTAAGAAGAACAATTTAGTACCTACTAAATTGAAAGAAATT
GCTGCCTTTTGGTTTGCTGATATTGCTTTTTGTTCTGAGAATTTGATTAGTAGTATGAACAAAAGTAAGG
AATTAGGGTTCTTGGGTTTTAGGAATTCGATGAAATCGTTTGTTTCTTGTATTGATAAGATGAGGGATTA
TAGGTTTATTCCTTAGGCTTCTCTAGCTAGAGTCGATCGACAAGCTCGAGTTTCTCCATAATAATGTGTG
AGTAGTTCCCAGATAAGGGAATTAGGGTTCCTATAGGGTTTCGCTCATGTGTTGAGCATATAAGAAACCC
TTAGTATGTATTTGTATTTGTAAAATACTTCTATCAATAAAATTTCTAATTCCTAAAACCAAAATCCAGT
ACTAAAATCCAGATCGCTGCAAGAATTCAAGCTTGGAGCGGTGCGGGTGCCAGGGCGTGCCCTTGGGCTC
CCCGGGCGCGTACTCCACTCCCCGAGCCGGTGCGGGTGCCAGGGCGTGCCCTTGGGCTCCCCGGGCGCGT
ACTCCACTCCCCCCATGGTGCGGTGCGGGTGCCAGGGCGTGCCCTTGGGCTCCCCGGGCGCGTACTCCAC
TCCCCGAGCCGGTGCGGGTGCCAGGGCGTGCCCTTGGGCTCCCCGGGCGCGTACTCCACTCCCCTTCGCA
AGACCCTTCCTCTATATAAGGAAGTTCATTTCATTTGGAGAGGACTCCGGTATTTTTACAACAATTACCA
CAACAAAACAAACAACAAACAACATTACAATTTACTATTCTAGTCGAATACTGTATTTTTACAACAATTA
CCAACAACAACAAACAACAAACAACATTACAATTACTATTTACAATTACAATGGCTTCGAAGCTTGAAAT
AGAAATTGAGTTGAAAAGTGATGTAGAAAAGATGTGGAAACACTTCAAAGAATTCACCAAATTATTCCCC
AAGGCTTGTCCTCATCTTTACGAGAAGATTGATGTGATCGAGGGAGATGGGATATCAGTTGGAACAATCT
TTGTCAGTACCCTGAAACCAACAGAGTTGAACCCCGTGGTTATGGTGACGAAGGAGAAGATTGATTTTTT
AGATGATGAGAACAAAATGTTGAGGTATAGTTACATGGAAGGGGAGATATTAAAGAATTACAAGAATTTG
AGGGGCACAGTGCATATGAGCAGCAGCAAAAGTGGTGGAACTATATTCAAATATTCAGGAGAATTCGAAA
AGGCAAATGAACAAGTCCCTGATCCTGTTTTCTTCAAAGATTTTATGGTCATAGTTTTCCAAGGTTTGGA
TGATTATATTCTCAAGGGCATGAACCATACATGTCAAAATTAAGCTTGGACTCCCATGTTGGCAAAGGCA
ACCAAACAAACAATGAATGATCCGCTCCTGCATATGGGGCGGTTTGAGTATTTCAACTGCCATTTGGGCT
GAATTGTAGACATGCTCCTGTCAGAAATTCCGTGATCTTACTCAATATTCAGTAATCTCGGCCAATATCC
TAAATGTGCGTGGCTTTATCTGTCTTTGTATTGTTTCATCAATTCATGTAACGTTTGCTTTTCTTATGAA
TTTTCAAATAAATTATCCGCTACTAGAATTCGAGCTCGGAGCGGTGCGGGTGCCAGGGCGTGCCCTTGGG
CTCCCCGGGCGCGTACTCCACTCCCCGAGCCGGTGCGGGTGCCAGGGCGTGCCCTTGGGCTCCCCGGGCG
CGTACTCCACTCCCCCCATGGTGCGGTGCGGGTGCCAGGGCGTGCCCTTGGGCTCCCCGGGCGCGTACTC
CACTCCCCGAGCCGGTGCGGGTGCCAGGGCGTGCCCTTGGGCTCCCCGGGCGCGTACTCCACTCCCCTTC
GCAAGACCCTTCCTCTATATAAGGAAGTTCATTTCATTTGGAGAGGACTCCGGTATTTTTACAACAATTA
CCACAACAAAACAAACAACAAACAACATTACAATTTACTATTCTAGTCGAATACTGTATTTTTACAACAA
TTACCAACAACAACAAACAACAAACAACATTACAATTACTATTTACAATTACAATGGGTTCTCAAGAAAC
AAATTTGGCTCCTCATGTTCTCATATTCCCTTTGCCAATTCAAGGCCATGTGAACTCCATGCTCAGACTA
GCAGAACTTCTCTGTCTAGCTGAATTAGATATCACTTTTATTGTTTCAGAGTTCAGCCACAGTCGCTTAA
TTAAGCATACAAATGTTGCCTCCCGTTTTGCCCGTTACCCAGGATTTCAGTTCCAGCCCATATCCGATGG
CCTTCCCGATGATCACCCCAGAGCAGGCGAAAGAGTCATGGATATTTTGCCTTCAACTAAAAATGTAACG
GGACCCCTGTTTAAGCAGATGATGGTTGAGAATAAGTGCTTTTCTTCTGCTACTCGAAGGCCGATTACTT
GCATAATCGCTGATGGGGTTTTGAGCTTTGCTGGGGATTTCGCTCAAGAAAAAGGAATCCCTCTTATTTA
CTTCAGAACTGTTTCTGCTTGTTCTTTCTGGGCTTGTTTTTGTATGCCTGAACTAATTGAATCTGGTGAC
ATTCCGATTAAAGGAAATGGTATGGATCTGATAGTGAAAAGCGTGCCGGGGATGGAAACTTTTCTCAGGC
GACGAGATCTGCCGGGGTTTTGCCGAGTCAATGACATTAATGAACCGAAACTCCAGATCCTGAAAACAGA
GACAAGACAGACAACGAGAGCCCAAGCGGCTATTTTGAACACTTTTGAGGATTTGGAAGGACCAATTCTA
TCTCAAATTCGCAAACACATGCCAAGACTTTTCACAATTGGACCAAGTCATTCCCACCTAACATCTAGAC
TTGAAACCAAGAATATCAAGACTTTAATTTCCTCCGGTAGTTTCTGGGAAGAAGATCGAAGCTGTGTGGA
TTGGCTTGATGCACAGCCACCAAGATCTGTTTTATATGTAAGTTTTGGAAGTATTACAGTTGTAACAAGA
GATCAACTCCTGGAATTCTGGTATGGTCTTGTTAATAGTGGACAACGGTTCTTGTGGGTAATGAGGCCAG
ATTCAATTATGGGCAAAGATGGGCAAAGCCAGATTCCTGCAGATCTTGAAGAGGGCACAAAAGCCAGAGG
TTATATGGTGGGATGGGCACCTCAAGAAGAGGTCTTGAATCACCCTGCCATTGGAGGATTTCTGACTCAC
AGTGGGTGGAATTCAACTTTAGAGAGTATTGTGGCTGGTGTCCCAATGATATGTTGGCCATACTTTGCGG
ACCAAATGATAAACAGCAGATTTGTGAGTGAAATTTGGAAGATTGGATTGGATATGAAAGATACATGTGA
TAGAGAGACAATTGTGAAGATGGTTAGGGAGTTGATGGAGATTAGGAAAGATGAGTTCTTGCAAAGGGCT
GATCATATGGCTAAATTGGCAAAAGAGGCTGTTAGTGAAGGCGGATCCTCATATTCTAACTTGGATGGCC
TCGTTGATTACATAAAATCACTGATTATTTGAGCTTGTCAAGCAGATCGTTCAAACATTTGGCAATAAAG
TTTCTTAAGATTGAATCCTGTTGCCGGTCTTGCGATGATTATCATATAATTTCTGTTGAATTACGTTAAG
CATGTAATAATTAACATGTAATGCATGACGTTATTTATGAGATGGGTTTTTATGATTAGAGTCCCGCAAT
TATACATTTAATACGCGATAGAAAACAAAATATAGCGCGCAAACTAGGATAAATTATCGCGCGCGGTGTC
ATCTATGTTACTAGATCGACGCTTTACGAATTCCCATGGGGAGCGGTGCGGGTGCCAGGGCGTGCCCTTG
GGCTCCCCGGGCGCGTACTCCACTCCCCGAGCCGGTGCGGGTGCCAGGGCGTGCCCTTGGGCTCCCCGGG
CGCGTACTCCACTCCCCCCATGGTGCGGTGCGGGTGCCAGGGCGTGCCCTTGGGCTCCCCGGGCGCGTAC
TCCACTCCCCGAGCCGGTGCGGGTGCCAGGGCGTGCCCTTGGGCTCCCCGGGCGCGTACTCCACTCCCCT
TCGCAAGACCCTTCCTCTATATAAGGAAGTTCATTTCATTTGGAGAGGACTCCGGTATTTTTACAACAAT
TACCACAACAAAACAAACAACAAACAACATTACAATTTACTATTCTAGTCGAATACTGTATTTTTACAAC
AATTACCAACAACAACAAACAACAAACAACATTACAATTACTATTTACAATTACAATGACCAAGACCAAT
TCCCCTGCTCCTTCTGTCATCACTTGCAAAGCTGCTGTGGTATGGAAATCAGGGGAGCCACCAAAGGTGG
AAGAGATACAAGTTGATCCACCAAAGGCCTCAGAAGTTAGGATTAAGATGCTTTGTGCCAGTTTGTGCCA
CACTGATTTCCTTGCCTGCAATGGCCTTCCTGTTCCATTGTTCCCTCGCATTCCTGGACACGAAGGAGTC
GGAATGATCGAGAGCGTTGGAGAAAATGTTACGAACCTAAAAGAAGGAGACATAGTGATGCCACTTTACT
TGGGAGAATGTGGGGAATGCTTGAATTGCAAATCAGGAAGGACAAATTTGTGCCACAAATATCCTTTAGG
TTTTAGTGGATTATTGCTTGATGGAACATCAAGAATGTCAATTGGAGAGCAAAAAGTATATCACCATTTC
AGCTGTTCGACATGGTCAGAGTATATAGTGATTGAAGCAGCTTATGCAGTGAAGGTAGATCCAAGGGTTT
CTCTTCCACATGCTAGCTTTCTTTGCTGTGGATTCACCACTGGTTTTGGTGCTACTTGGAGAGATGTCAA
TGTTGTCAAGGGCTCTACTGTGGCTGTTCTAGGCCTTGGTGCTGTTGGACTTGGGGCTGTGCAAGGAGCT
AAATCACAAGGAGCATCAAGAATTATAGGTTTGGATATCAACGACAAGAAACGTGAAAAGGGAGAAGCAT
TTGGAATGACTGAATTTATAAATCCAAAAGGTTCAAACAAATCAATTTCTGAACTAATAAATGAAGCAAC
TGGTGGATTAGGACTTGACTATGTCTACGAATGCACTGGAGTTCCAGCTTTACTCAATGAAGCCATTGAA
TCCTCTAAAGTGGGACTTGGAACTGCAGTATTGATTGGGGCAGGACTTGAAACAAGTGGAGAAATCAAAT
TCATTCCTCTTCTGTGTGGTAGAACTGTTAAAGGTTCAATTTATGGTGGAGTAAGACCTAAATCAGACCT
CCCCACTTTAATTGAAAAGTGCATAAACAAGGAAATTCCAATGGATGAACTAATGACTCATGAAGTTTCA
TTGTCTGAGATAAACAAAGGATTTGAGTACCTTAAGCATCCTGATTGTGTCAAAGTTGTTATCAAGTTCT
AAGCTTGATCCCCCGTCGACAGCTAGCTATATCATCAATTTATGTATTACACATAATATCGCACTCAGTC
TTTCATCTACGGCAATGTACCAGCTGATATAATCAGTTATTGAAATATTTCTGAATTTAAACTTGCATCA
ATAAATTTATGTTTTTGCTTGGACTATAATACCTGACTTGTTATTTTATCAATAAATATTTAAACTATAT
TTCTTTCAAGATCGCTCAGAGAATTCGCATGCGGAGCGGTGCGGGTGCCAGGGCGTGCCCTTGGGCTCCC
CGGGCGCGTACTCCACTCCCCGAGCCGGTGCGGGTGCCAGGGCGTGCCCTTGGGCTCCCCGGGCGCGTAC
TCCACTCCCCCCATGGTGCGGTGCGGGTGCCAGGGCGTGCCCTTGGGCTCCCCGGGCGCGTACTCCACTC
CCCGAGCCGGTGCGGGTGCCAGGGCGTGCCCTTGGGCTCCCCGGGCGCGTACTCCACTCCCCTTCGCAAG
ACCCTTCCTCTATATAAGGAAGTTCATTTCATTTGGAGAGGACTCCGGTATTTTTACAACAATTACCACA
ACAAAACAAACAACAAACAACATTACAATTTACTATTCTAGTCGAATACTGTATTTTTACAACAATTACC
AACAACAACAAACAACAAACAACATTACAATTACTATTTACAATTACAATGGCGACCATCACTTTCGATT
CACTAAACCCGGTGACCGTCGCCATCTCAGCCGGTTTTCTTCTCCTCCTTATCATCTTTGTGAAATCAAG
AACTGGTTCATCCAAAAGAAAACCGCCGGGTCCTCCAGGATGGCCGATTTTCGGCAATATGTTCGACCTC
GGAGATTTACCTCACCAAACGCTGTACAAGCTCAAGTCCAAATACGGGCCGATCGTATGGCTCCAGCTCG
GCTCAATTAATACTATGGTTGTTCAAAATGCAGTTTCCGCCGCCGAGCTTTTTAAGAAACACGATGTCCC
CTTTTGTGACCGAAAAGTCCCTGATACTCTCACTGCCTTCAATTTCAACCAGGGCTCCCTGGGTATGAAT
ACTTACGGCGGACATTGGCGAGTGCTTAGACGCCTCTGTTCCATGGAGTTTTTGGTAAATAAACGTATGA
ACGAAACTACAGATCTAAGAAGGAGAATTGAGGACAATATGGTCCGTTGGATTGAAGAAGATTCATTGGC
ATCTAAAGCACAAGGAGGAACCGGAGCGGTTCAATTGAGCAGGTTTCTTTTTCTAATGGCGTTTAATTTG
GTGGGTAACCTTATGTTATCGAGAGATTTAATGGATAATAAGGATCCAGAAGGAAGGGAATTTTTTGATT
GTATGAATGAGATATTGGAATTGGCTGGTACTCCTAATATTGCTGATTTTTTGCCTTTGTTGAAGAAATT
GGATCCACTTGGAATGAAGAAAAGGATGGTTGATAATATGTCTAGAACTATGAAAATTTCTTCAAAGTTT
GTTCAAGAAAGACTTGATAATAGAAAAGCTGGAAAGATTAATGAAAAGAAAGATTTCTTGGATGTTATGC
TTGAATACCAAGGTGATGGTAAAGATGGTCCCGATAAATTCACTGAGCAACATGTCAACATTGTCATCAT
GGAAATGTTTTTTGCAGGATCAGAGACAACAAGTATCAGCATTGAATGGGGATTCACAGAACTTCTCCGA
AACCCACACGCATTCAAGAAAGTAAGGGAAGAGATCGACAGAGTAGTGGGAGTAAACAGAATGGTCGAAG
AGAGCGACATGGAGAATTTGCCGTATTTGCAAGCAGTTGTAAAGGAAACGCTTAGATTGCATCCGGCACT
TCCAATGCTTCTACCAAGAAACACAATGGAGGACACTGAATACATGGGATACCTCATTCCTAAAGGCACA
CAAGTTTTCGTGAATGCATGGGCAATCGGAAGGGATCCTGAGTACTGGCAGGACCCTTTGAGTTTCAAAC
CAGAAAGGTTTATCAATTCCAGTGTTGAATATAAAGGACAACATTTTGAATTGATTCCTTTTGGTTCTGG
AAGAAGAATTTGTGTGGGATTTCCTTTGGCTCATAGAGTTGTTCATCTCACTTTGGCTACATTAGTCCAG
GCTTTTGATTGGGATCTTGGTGCTGGCGTTAAACCACAAGATATTGATTTGGAAGAGAGATTGGGATTGA
CTCTGAGGAAGAAGAATCCATTGAATGTCATCCCTAAGAAGAGAGTTCATATCTAAGCTTCTCTAGCTAG
AGTCGATCGACAAGCTCGAGTTTCTCCATAATAATGTGTGAGTAGTTCCCAGATAAGGGAATTAGGGTTC
CTATAGGGTTTCGCTCATGTGTTGAGCATATAAGAAACCCTTAGTATGTATTTGTATTTGTAAAATACTT
CTATCAATAAAATTTCTAATTCCTAAAACCAAAATCCAGTACTAAAATCCAGATCGCTTGTGGAATTCCT
CGAGGGAGCGGTGCGGGTGCCAGGGCGTGCCCTTGGGCTCCCCGGGCGCGTACTCCACTCCCCGAGCCGG
TGCGGGTGCCAGGGCGTGCCCTTGGGCTCCCCGGGCGCGTACTCCACTCCCCCCATGGTGCGGTGCGGGT
GCCAGGGCGTGCCCTTGGGCTCCCCGGGCGCGTACTCCACTCCCCGAGCCGGTGCGGGTGCCAGGGCGTG
CCCTTGGGCTCCCCGGGCGCGTACTCCACTCCCCTTCGCAAGACCCTTCCTCTATATAAGGAAGTTCATT
TCATTTGGAGAGGACTCCGGTATTTTTACAACAATTACCACAACAAAACAAACAACAAACAACATTACAA
TTTACTATTCTAGTCGAATACTGTATTTTTACAACAATTACCAACAACAACAAACAACAAACAACATTAC
AATTACTATTTACAATTACAATGGATTACCTTACCATAATATTAACTTTACTATTTGCCTTGACTCTCTA
TGAAGCCTTCAGCTACCTATCCAGAAGAACCAAAAACCTTCCTCCAGGACCATCGCCATTGCCGTTCATC
GGAAGCCTCCATTTATTAGGCGACCAACCACACAAATCCTTAGCAAAACTTTCCAAAAAACACGGTCCAA
TTATGAGTCTCAAATTAGGCCAGATCACTACAATCGTCATATCTTCATCAACAATGGCGAAAGAAGTTCT
TCAAAAACAGGATTTAGCATTTTCAAGCAGATCAGTTCCAAACGCACTCCACGCTCACAATCAATTCAAA
TTCTCCGTTGTATGGCTTCCGGTAGCCTCACGATGGAGAAGCCTTCGAAAAGTTTTGAATTCTAATATAT
TTTCCGGCAATCGGCTCGACGCTAATCAACATTTGAGAACTAGAAAAGTACAGGAACTAATTGCGTATTG
CCGGAAAAATAGCCAGAGCGGAGAAGCGGTTGACGTCGGCCGAGCTGCTTTTAGAACTTCGTTGAATTTG
TTGTCGAATTTGATTTTTTCAAAGGATTTGACGGATCCTTATTCGGATTCTGCCAAGGAATTCAAGGATT
TGGTTTGGAATATAATGGTTGAGGCGGGGAAACCTAATTTGGTCGATTTTTTTCCCCTGCTTGAAAAAGT
TGATCCTCAAGGTATACGACATCGTATGACGATTCACTTTGGGGAAGTTCTTAAGCTTTTTGGTGGACTT
GTTAATGAAAGATTGGAGCAAAGAAGATCAAAAGGGGAAAAAAATGATGTGTTGGATGTACTTCTAACTA
CCAGCCAAGAAAGCCCTGAGGAAATCGATAGAACTCACATTGAGCGAATGTGCTTGGACCTGTTTGTAGC
AGGGACGGACACAACATCAAGCACATTAGAATGGGCAATGTCAGAAATGCTTAAAAACCCAGACAAAATG
AAGAAAACCCAAGATGAACTTGCACAAGTAATCGGCAGAGGAAAAACAATAGAAGAATCCGATATTAACC
GCTTACCTTACTTAAGATGCGTTATGAAAGAAACCTTAAGGATACATCCACCAGTTCCCTTCTTAATTCC
TCGCAAAGTGGAACAAAGTGTTGAGGTTTGTGGATACAATGTCCCTAAAGGATCACAAGTTCTTGTGAAT
GCTTGGGCAATTGGACGTGATGAAACTGTTTGGGATGATGCTTTGGCATTCAAACCCGAGAGATTTATGG
AATCTGAATTGGATATCCGTGGAAGAGATTTCGAGCTGATTCCGTTCGGTGCTGGCCGAAGAATTTGCCC
AGGGTTGCCATTGGCACTAAGGACTGTGCCTTTGATGCTTGGTTCTTTGTTGAACTCTTTTAATTGGAAG
CTTGAAGGTGGGATGGCTCCAAAAGATTTGGATATGGAGGAGAAGTTTGGTATTACACTGCAGAAGGCTC
ATCCTTTGCGTGCTGTACCAAGCACCCTTTAAGCTTGTCCTGCTTTAATGAGATATGCGAGAAGCCTATG
ATCGCATGATATTTGCTTTCAATTCTGTTGTGCACGTTGTAAAAAACCTGAGCATGTGTAGCTCAGATCC
TTACCGCCGGTTTCGGTTCATTCTAATGAATATATCACCCGTTACTATCGTATTTTTATGAATAATATTC
TCCGTTCAATTTACTGATTGTACCCTACTACTTATATGTACAATATTAAAATGAAAACAATATATTGTGC
TGAATAGGTTTATAGCGACATCTATGATAGAGCGCCACAATAACAAACAATTGCGTTTTATTATTACAAA
TCCAATTTTAAAAAAAGCGGCAGAACCGGTCAAACCTAAAAGACTGATTACATAAATCTTATTCAAATTT
CAAAAGTGCCCCAGGGGCTAGTATCTACGACACACCGAGCGGCGAACTAATAACGCTCACTGAAGGGAAC
TCCGGTTCCCCGCCGGCGCGCATGGGTGAGATTCCTTGAAGTTGAGTATTGGCCGTCCGCTCTACCGAAA
GTTACGGGCACCATTCAACCCGGTCCAGCACGGCGGCCGGGTAACCGACTTGCTGCCCCGAGAATTATGC
AGCATTTTTTTGGTGTATGTGGGCCCCAAATGAAGTGCAGGTCAAACCTTGACAGTGACGACAAATCGTT
GGGCGGGTCCAGGGCGAATTTTGCGACAACATGTCGAGGCTCAGCAGGACCGCTGAGCGAGGATGCACAT
GTGACCGAGGGACACGAAGTGATCCGTTTAAACTATCAGTGTTTGACAGGATATATTGGCGGGTAAACCT
AAGAGAAAAGAGCGTTTATTAGAATAATCGGATATTTAAAAGGGCGTGAAAAGGTTTATCCGTTCGTCCA
TTTGTATGTGCATGCCAACCACAGGGTTCCCCTCGGGAGTCAGCCGTGCGGCTGCATGAAATCCTGGCCG
GTTTGTCTGATGCCAAGCTGGCGGCCTGGCCGGCCAGCTTGGCCGCTGAAGAAACCGAGCGCCGCCGTCT
AAAAAGGTGATGTGTATTTGAGTAAAACAGCTTGCGTCATGCGGTCGCTGCGTATATGATGCGATGAGTA
AATAAACAAATACGCAAGGGGAACGCATGAAGGTTATCGCTGTACTTAACCAGAAAGGCGGGTCAGGCAA
GACGACCATCGCAACCCATCTAGCCCGCGCCCTGCAACTCGCCGGGGCCGATGTTCTGTTAGTCGATTCC
GATCCCCAGGGCAGTGCCCGCGATTGGGCGGCCGTGCGGGAAGATCAACCGCTAACCGTTGTCGGCATCG
ACCGCCCGACGATTGACCGCGACGTGAAGGCCATCGGCCGGCGCGACTTCGTAGTGATCGACGGAGCGCC
CCAGGCGGCGGACTTGGCTGTGTCCGCGATCAAGGCAGCCGACTTCGTGCTGATTCCGGTGCAGCCAAGC
CCTTACGACATATGGGCCACCGCCGACCTGGTGGAGCTGGTTAAGCAGCGCATTGAGGTCACGGATGGAA
GGCTACAAGCGGCCTTTGTCGTGTCGCGGGCGATCAAAGGCACGCGCATCGGCGGTGAGGTTGCCGAGGC
GCTGGCCGGGTACGAGCTGCCCATTCTTGAGTCCCGTATCACGCAGCGCGTGAGCTACCCAGGCACTGCC
GCCGCCGGCACAACCGTTCTTGAATCAGAACCCGAGGGCGACGCTGCCCGCGAGGTCCAGGCGCTGGCCG
CTGAAATTAAATCAAAACTCATTTGAGTTAATGAGGTAAAGAGAAAATGAGCAAAAGCACAAACACGCTA
AGTGCCGGCCGTCCGAGCGCACGCAGCAGCAAGGCTGCAACGTTGGCCAGCCTGGCAGACACGCCAGCCA
TGAAGCGGGTCAACTTTCAGTTGCCGGCGGAGGATCACACCAAGCTGAAGATGTACGCGGTACGCCAAGG
CAAGACCATTACCGAGCTGCTATCTGAATACATCGCGCAGCTACCAGAGTAAATGAGCAAATGAATAAAT
GAGTAGATGAATTTTAGCGGCTAAAGGAGGCGGCATGGAAAATCAAGAACAACCAGGCACCGACGCCGTG
GAATGCCCCATGTGTGGAGGAACGGGCGGTTGGCCAGGCGTAAGCGGCTGGGTTGTCTGCCGGCCCTGCA
ATGGCACTGGAACCCCCAAGCCCGAGGAATCGGCGTGAGCGGTCGCAAACCATCCGGCCCGGTACAAATC
GGCGCGGCGCTGGGTGATGACCTGGTGGAGAAGTTGAAGGCCGCGCAGGCCGCCCAGCGGCAACGCATCG
AGGCAGAAGCACGCCCCGGTGAATCGTGGCAAGCGGCCGCTGATCGAATCCGCAAAGAATCCCGGCAACC
GCCGGCAGCCGGTGCGTCGTCGATTAGGAAGCCGCCCAAGGGCGACGAGCAACCAGATTTTTTCGTTCCG
ATGCTCTATGACGTGGGCACCCGCGATAGTCGCAGCATCATGGACGTGGCCGTTTTCCGTCTGTCGAAGC
GTGACCGACGAGCTGGCGAGGTGATCCGCTACGAGCTTCCAGACGGGCACGTAGAGGTTTCCGCAGGGCC
GGCCGGCATGGCCAGTGTGTGGGATTACGACCTGGTACTGATGGCGGTTTCCCATCTAACCGAATCCATG
AACCGATACCGGGAAGGGAAGGGAGACAAGCCCGGCCGCGTGTTCCGTCCACACGTTGCGGACGTACTCA
AGTTCTGCCGGCGAGCCGATGGCGGAAAGCAGAAAGACGACCTGGTAGAAACCTGCATTCGGTTAAACAC
CACGCACGTTGCCATGCAGCGTACGAAGAAGGCCAAGAACGGCCGCCTGGTGACGGTATCCGAGGGTGAA
GCCTTGATTAGCCGCTACAAGATCGTAAAGAGCGAAACCGGGCGGCCGGAGTACATCGAGATCGAGCTAG
CTGATTGGATGTACCGCGAGATTACAGAAGGCAAGAACCCGGACGTGCTGACGGTTCACCCCGATTACTT
TTTGATCGATCCCGGCATCGGCCGTTTTCTCTACCGCCTGGCACGCCGCGCCGCAGGCAAGGCAGAAGCC
AGATGGTTGTTCAAGACGATCTACGAACGCAGTGGCAGCGCCGGAGAGTTCAAGAAGTTCTGTTTCACCG
TGCGCAAGCTGATCGGGTCAAATGACCTGCCGGAGTACGATTTGAAGGAGGAGGCGGGGCAGGCTGGCCC
GATCCTAGTCATGCGCTACCGCAACCTGATCGAGGGCGAAGCATCCGCCGGTTCCTAATGTACGGAGCAG
ATGCTAGGGCAAATTGCCCTAGCAGGGGAAAAAGGTCGAAAAAGCTTCTTTCCTGTGGATAGCACGTACA
TTGGGAACCCAAAGCCGTACATTGGGAACCGGAACCCGTACATTGGGAACCCAAAGCCGTACATTGGGAA
CCGGTCACACATGTAAGTGACTGATATAAAAGAGAAAAAAGGCGATTTTTCCGCCTAAAACTCTTTAAAA
CTTATTAAAACTCTTAAAACCCGCCTGGCCTGTGCATAACTGTCTGGCCAGCGCACAGCCGAACAGCTGC
AAAAAGCGCCCACATCAAGGCTCCGAGTGCGCGGAACCCCTATTTGTTTATTTTTCTAAATACATTCAAA
TATGTATCCGCTCATGAGACAATAACCCTGATAAATGCTTCAATAATATTGAAAAAGGAAGAGTATGGCT
AAAATGAGAATATCACCGGAATTGAAAAAACTGATCGAAAAATACCGCTGCGTAAAAGATACGGAAGGAA
TGTCTCCTGCTAAGGTATATAAGCTGGTGGGAGAAAATGAAAACCTATATTTAAAAATGACGGACAGCCG
GTATAAAGGGACCACCTATGATGTGGAACGGGAAAAGGACATGATGCTATGGCTGGAAGGAAAGCTGCCT
GTTCCAAAGGTCCTGCACTTTGAACGGCATGATGGCTGGAGCAATCTGCTCATGAGTGAGGCCGATGGCG
TCCTTTGCTCGGAAGAGTATGAAGATGAACAAAGCCCTGAAAAGATTATCGAGCTGTATGCGGAGTGCAT
CAGGCTCTTTCACTCCATCGACATATCGGATTGTCCCTATACGAATAGCTTAGACAGCCGCTTAGCCGAA
TTGGATTACTTACTGAATAACGATCTGGCCGATGTGGATTGCGAAAACTGGGAAGAGGACACTCCATTTA
AAGATCCGCGCGAGCTGTATGATTTTTTAAAGACGGAAAAGCCCGAAGAGGAACTTGTCTTTTCCCACGG
CGACCTGGGAGACAGCAACATCTTTGTGAAAGATGGCAAAGTAAGTGGCTTTATTGATCTTGGGAGAAGC
GGCAGGGCGGACAAGTGGTATGACATTGCCTTCTGCGTCCGGTCGCTCAGGGAGGATATCGGGGAAGAAC
AGTATGTCGAGCTATTTTTTGACTTACTGGGGATCAAGCCTGATTGGGAGAAAATAAAATATTATATTTT
ACTGGATGAATTGTTTTAGCTGTCAGACCAAGTTTACTCATATATACTTTAGATTGATTTAAAACTTCAT
TTTTAATTTAAAAGGATCTAGGTGAAGATCCTTTTTGATAATCTCATGACCAAAATCCCTTAACGTGAGT
TTTCGTTCCACTGAGCGTCAGACCCCGTAGAAAAGATCAAAGGATCTTCTTGAGATCCTTTTTTTCTGCG
CGTAATCTGCTGCTTGCAAACAAAAAAACCACCGCTACCAGCGGTGGTTTGTTTGCCGGATCAAGAGCTA
CCAACTCTTTTTCCGAAGGTAACTGGCTTCAGCAGAGCGCAGATACCAAATACTGTTCTTCTAGTGTAGC
CGTAGTTAGGCCACCACTTCAAGAACTCTGTAGCACCGCCTACATACCTCGCTCTGCTAATCCTGTTACC
AGTGGCTGCTGCCAGTGGCGATAAGTCGTGTCTTACCGGGTTGGACTCAAGACGATAGTTACCGGATAAG
GCGCAGCGGTCGGGCTGAACGGGGGGTTCGTGCACACAGCCCAGCTTGGAGCGAACGACCTACACCGAAC
TGAGATACCTACAGCGTGAGCTATGAGAAAGCGCCACGCTTCCCGAAGGGAGAAAGGCGGACAGGTATCC
GGTAAGCGGCAGGGTCGGAACAGGAGAGCGCACGAGGGAGCTTCCAGGGGGAAACGCCTGGTATCTTTAT
AGTCCTGTCGGGTTTCGCCACCTCTGACTTGAGCGTCGATTTTTGTGATGCTCGTCAGGGGGGCGGAGCC
TATGGAAAAACGCCAGCAA
Features (pLannotate 1.2.2; 61 found; start..end, strand, type, name):
    125..149     +  misc_feature   LB T-DNA repeat: left border repeat from nopaline C58 T-DNA
    246..279     +  protein_bind   attB: minimal attB site for the φC31 integrase (Groth et al., 2000) phage φC31 integrase
    305..338     +  protein_bind   attB: minimal attB site for the φC31 integrase (Groth et al., 2000) phage φC31 integrase
    368..401     +  protein_bind   attB: minimal attB site for the φC31 integrase (Groth et al., 2000) phage φC31 integrase
    427..460     +  protein_bind   attB: minimal attB site for the φC31 integrase (Groth et al., 2000) phage φC31 integrase
    477..523     +  promoter       minimal CaMV 35S promoter: minimal 35S promoter from cauliflower mosaic virus
    556..581     +  misc_feature   TMV Ω (fragment): translational enhancer from the tobacco mosaic virus 5'-leader sequence (Gallie et al., 1988)
    613..668     +  misc_feature   TMV Ω: translational enhancer from the tobacco mosaic virus 5'-leader sequence (Gallie et al., 1988)
    670..1833    +  CDS            IRIS_CATRO: Experimental evidence at protein level: Swiss-Prot protein existence level 1. Iridoid synthase that catalyzes the first step in generation of the iridoid ring scaffold using the linear monoterpene (6E)-8- oxogeranial as substrate. Iridoids comprise a large family of distinctive bicyclic monoterpenes that possess a wide range of pharmacological activities, including anticancer, anti-inflammatory, antifungal and antibacterial activities. From Catharanthus roseus (Madagascar periwinkle) (Vinca rosea).
   1871..2045    +  polyA_signal   CaMV poly(A) signal: cauliflower mosaic virus polyadenylation signal
   2077..2110    +  protein_bind   attB: minimal attB site for the φC31 integrase (Groth et al., 2000) phage φC31 integrase
   2136..2169    +  protein_bind   attB: minimal attB site for the φC31 integrase (Groth et al., 2000) phage φC31 integrase
   2199..2232    +  protein_bind   attB: minimal attB site for the φC31 integrase (Groth et al., 2000) phage φC31 integrase
   2258..2291    +  protein_bind   attB: minimal attB site for the φC31 integrase (Groth et al., 2000) phage φC31 integrase
   2308..2354    +  promoter       minimal CaMV 35S promoter: minimal 35S promoter from cauliflower mosaic virus
   2387..2412    +  misc_feature   TMV Ω (fragment): translational enhancer from the tobacco mosaic virus 5'-leader sequence (Gallie et al., 1988)
   2444..2499    +  misc_feature   TMV Ω: translational enhancer from the tobacco mosaic virus 5'-leader sequence (Gallie et al., 1988)
   2985..3237    +  terminator     MAS terminator: mannopine synthase terminator
   3270..3303    +  protein_bind   attB: minimal attB site for the φC31 integrase (Groth et al., 2000) phage φC31 integrase
   3329..3362    +  protein_bind   attB: minimal attB site for the φC31 integrase (Groth et al., 2000) phage φC31 integrase
   3392..3425    +  protein_bind   attB: minimal attB site for the φC31 integrase (Groth et al., 2000) phage φC31 integrase
   3451..3484    +  protein_bind   attB: minimal attB site for the φC31 integrase (Groth et al., 2000) phage φC31 integrase
   3501..3547    +  promoter       minimal CaMV 35S promoter: minimal 35S promoter from cauliflower mosaic virus
   3580..3605    +  misc_feature   TMV Ω (fragment): translational enhancer from the tobacco mosaic virus 5'-leader sequence (Gallie et al., 1988)
   3637..3692    +  misc_feature   TMV Ω: translational enhancer from the tobacco mosaic virus 5'-leader sequence (Gallie et al., 1988)
   3694..5139    +  CDS            UGT709C2: UGT8_CATRO - Also known as UGT8. Experimental evidence at protein level: Swiss-Prot protein existence level 1. Iridoid glucosyltransferase acting exclusively on 7- deoxyloganetic acid. No activity with 7-deoxyloganetin. Catalyzes the fourth to last step in secologanin biosynthesis. From Catharanthus roseus (Madagascar periwinkle) (Vinca rosea).
   5155..5407    +  terminator     NOS terminator: nopaline synthase terminator and poly(A) signal
   5442..5475    +  protein_bind   attB: minimal attB site for the φC31 integrase (Groth et al., 2000) phage φC31 integrase
   5501..5534    +  protein_bind   attB: minimal attB site for the φC31 integrase (Groth et al., 2000) phage φC31 integrase
   5564..5597    +  protein_bind   attB: minimal attB site for the φC31 integrase (Groth et al., 2000) phage φC31 integrase
   5623..5656    +  protein_bind   attB: minimal attB site for the φC31 integrase (Groth et al., 2000) phage φC31 integrase
   5673..5719    +  promoter       minimal CaMV 35S promoter: minimal 35S promoter from cauliflower mosaic virus
   5752..5777    +  misc_feature   TMV Ω (fragment): translational enhancer from the tobacco mosaic virus 5'-leader sequence (Gallie et al., 1988)
   5809..5864    +  misc_feature   TMV Ω: translational enhancer from the tobacco mosaic virus 5'-leader sequence (Gallie et al., 1988)
   5866..6999    +  CDS            8HGO: 8HGO_CATRO - Also known as ADH10 From Catharanthus roseus (Madagascar periwinkle) (Vinca rosea).
   7022..7222    +  terminator     gene 7 terminator: transcription terminator for octopine-type Ti plasmid gene 7
   7255..7288    +  protein_bind   attB: minimal attB site for the φC31 integrase (Groth et al., 2000) phage φC31 integrase
   7314..7347    +  protein_bind   attB: minimal attB site for the φC31 integrase (Groth et al., 2000) phage φC31 integrase
   7377..7410    +  protein_bind   attB: minimal attB site for the φC31 integrase (Groth et al., 2000) phage φC31 integrase
   7436..7469    +  protein_bind   attB: minimal attB site for the φC31 integrase (Groth et al., 2000) phage φC31 integrase
   7486..7532    +  promoter       minimal CaMV 35S promoter: minimal 35S promoter from cauliflower mosaic virus
   7565..7590    +  misc_feature   TMV Ω (fragment): translational enhancer from the tobacco mosaic virus 5'-leader sequence (Gallie et al., 1988)
   7622..7677    +  misc_feature   TMV Ω: translational enhancer from the tobacco mosaic virus 5'-leader sequence (Gallie et al., 1988)
   7679..9223    +  CDS            IO: IO_CATRO - Also known as CYP76A26 From Catharanthus roseus (Madagascar periwinkle) (Vinca rosea).
   9261..9435    +  polyA_signal   CaMV poly(A) signal: cauliflower mosaic virus polyadenylation signal
   9467..9500    +  protein_bind   attB: minimal attB site for the φC31 integrase (Groth et al., 2000) phage φC31 integrase
   9526..9559    +  protein_bind   attB: minimal attB site for the φC31 integrase (Groth et al., 2000) phage φC31 integrase
   9589..9622    +  protein_bind   attB: minimal attB site for the φC31 integrase (Groth et al., 2000) phage φC31 integrase
   9648..9681    +  protein_bind   attB: minimal attB site for the φC31 integrase (Groth et al., 2000) phage φC31 integrase
   9698..9744    +  promoter       minimal CaMV 35S promoter: minimal 35S promoter from cauliflower mosaic virus
   9777..9802    +  misc_feature   TMV Ω (fragment): translational enhancer from the tobacco mosaic virus 5'-leader sequence (Gallie et al., 1988)
   9834..9889    +  misc_feature   TMV Ω: translational enhancer from the tobacco mosaic virus 5'-leader sequence (Gallie et al., 1988)
   9891..11369   +  CDS            CYP76B6: C76B6_CATRO - Also known as G10H. Experimental evidence at protein level: Swiss-Prot protein existence level 1. Hydroxylase involved in the biosynthesis of hydroxygeraniol, a precursor of the terpenoid indole alkaloids such as vinblastine and vincristine. Also able to hydroxylate in vitro nerol and to catalyze 3'-hydroxylation of the flavanone naringenin to form eriodictyol. No activity with apigenin, kaempferol, p-coumaric acid and ferulic acid as substrates. From Catharanthus roseus (Madagascar periwinkle) (Vinca rosea).
  11380..12087   +  terminator     OCS terminator: octopine synthase terminator
  12154..12178   +  misc_feature   RB T-DNA repeat: right border repeat from nopaline C58 T-DNA
  12487..13116   +  CDS            pVS1 StaA: stability protein from the Pseudomonas plasmid pVS1 (Heeb et al., 2000)
  13545..14618   +  CDS            pVS1 RepA: replication protein from the Pseudomonas plasmid pVS1 (Heeb et al., 2000)
  14684..14878   +  rep_origin     pVS1 oriV: origin of replication for the Pseudomonas plasmid pVS1 (Heeb et al., 2000)
  14940..15044   +  promoter       AmpR promoter: bla
  15045..15839   +  CDS            KanR: aminoglycoside phosphotransferase; aphA-3; confers resistance to kanamycin
  16010..16598   +  rep_origin     ori: high-copy-number ColE1/pMB1/pBR322/pUC origin of replication
