[The description below was written by a language model from this plasmid's Addgene catalogue record and pLannotate feature annotations shown in this document.]
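Description:
pEPQD2KN0897 is a 16.6 kb MoClo (Golden Gate) Level 2 binary vector built in the pICSL4723 backbone. It carries six plant transcriptional units between nopaline-type left and right T-DNA border repeats, an arrangement suited to Agrobacterium-mediated transient expression; the associated work concerns Nicotiana benthamiana. Outside the T-DNA, the backbone has a high-copy ColE1/pUC-type origin for propagation in E. coli. It also carries the pVS1 oriV with RepA and StaA, which support replication and stable maintenance in Agrobacterium. A kanamycin resistance gene (aphA-3) driven by the bla promoter provides bacterial selection. No plant selectable marker is annotated within the T-DNA.

All six units share the same synthetic regulatory design. Four tandem minimal φC31 attB sites ("4x opattB") sit upstream of a minimal CaMV 35S promoter, followed by the TMV Ω translational enhancer. A minimal promoter of this kind is expected to be weak by itself, so the attB repeats presumably act as operator sites for a cognate synthetic activator supplied separately, although the record does not describe that component.

In order, the units encode Catharanthus roseus iridoid synthase (CrISY, CaMV 35S terminator), NmMLPL (MAS terminator), 7-deoxyloganetic acid glucosyltransferase (Cr7-DLGT, NOS terminator), 8-hydroxygeraniol oxidoreductase (CrGOR/8HGO, gene 7 terminator), iridoid oxidase (CrIO/CYP76A26, 35S terminator) and geraniol 8-hydroxylase (CrG8H/CYP76B6, OCS terminator). The NmMLPL coding region was not recognised by the automated annotation, but a gap in the second unit corresponds to its expected position.

Together these enzymes cover the middle iridoid steps leading towards secologanin. The plasmid is used to reconstitute monoterpene indole alkaloid biosynthesis in planta.
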