Addgene plasmid #177090: pEPQD2KN0897
Purpose: MoClo Level 2 plasmid containing multiple transcriptional units for transient expression of CrISY, NmMLPL, Cr7-DLGT, CrGOR, CrIO, and CrG8H driven by 4x opaatB
Depositing lab: Nicola Patron. Depositing organization: Earlham Institute. Publication: Reconstitution of monoterpene indole alkaloid biosynthesis in genome engineered Nicotiana benthamiana. Dudley QM, Jo S, Guerrero DAS, Chhetry M, Smedley MA, Harwood WA, Sherden NH, O'Connor SE, Caputi L, Patron NJ. Commun Biol. 2022 Sep 10;5(1):949. doi: 10.1038/s42003-022-03904-w. PubMed 36088516.
Backbone
  Vector backbone: pICSL4723
  Vector type: Synthetic Biology
Growth in bacteria
  Bacterial resistance: Kanamycin, 50 μg/mL
  Growth temperature: 37°C
  Growth strain: DH5alpha
  Copy number: High Copy
Gene/Insert
  Gene/Insert name: CrISY, NmMLPL, Cr7-DLGT, CrGOR, CrIO, and CrG8H (alt name: L2 4X opattB middle iridiod cytosol v3)
  Species: Other
  Cloning method: Restriction Enzyme; 5′ cloning site Unknown (unknown if destroyed); 3′ cloning site Unknown (unknown if destroyed)
  Sequencing primers: 5′ GTGGTGTAAACAAATTGACGC; 3′ GGATAAACCTTTTCACGCCC
Terms and licenses: Academic/Nonprofit Terms; Industry Terms: Not Available to Industry
Depositor comments: L2 4X opattB middle iridiod cytosol v3: P1_4X opattB-TMV-CrISY-35Sterm + P2_4X opattB-TMV-NmMLP-masterm + P3_4X opattB-TMV-Cr7DLGT-nosterm + P4_4X opattB-TMV-Cr8HGO/GOR-g7term + P5_4X opattB-TMV-CrIO-35Sterm + P6_4X opattB-TMV-CrG8H-ocsterm
How to cite: pEPQD2KN0897 was a gift from Nicola Patron (Addgene plasmid # 177090 ; http://n2t.net/addgene:177090 ; RRID:Addgene_177090)
